Addgene plasmid #77379: DGKQ gRNA (BRDN0001162263)
Purpose: 3rd generation lentiviral gRNA plasmid targeting human DGKQ
Depositing lab: John Doench & David Root. Depositing organization: Broad Institute. Publication: Optimized sgRNA design to maximize activity and minimize off-target effects of CRISPR-Cas9. Doench JG, Fusi N, Sullender M, Hegde M, Vaimberg EW, Donovan KF, Smith I, Tothova Z, Wilen C, Orchard R, Virgin HW, Listgarten J, Root DE. Nat Biotechnol. 2016 Jan 18. doi: 10.1038/nbt.3437. PubMed 26780180.
Backbone
  Vector backbone: lentiGuide-Puro
  Backbone manufacturer: Zhang Lab (Addgene plasmid # 52963)
  Vector type: Mammalian Expression, Lentiviral, CRISPR
  Selectable markers: Puromycin
Growth in bacteria
  Bacterial resistance: Ampicillin, 100 μg/mL
  Growth temperature: 37°C
  Growth strain: DH5alpha
  Copy number: High Copy
Gene/Insert
  Gene/Insert name: DGKQ (alt names: DGKQ; NM_001347.3)
  gRNA/shRNA sequence: GGACGTTGCCTGCTTTGCGG
  Species: H. sapiens (human)
  Entrez Gene: DGKQ (a.k.a. DAGK, DAGK4, DAGK7)
  Promoter: hU6
  Cloning method: Unknown
  Sequencing primers: 5′ U6-F; 3′ pS2-R
Terms and licenses: Academic/Nonprofit Terms; Industry Terms: Not Available to Industry
Depositor comments: The gRNA was designed to target the following Genbank reference sequence(s): NM_001347.3. Note that this plasmid does NOT contain Cas9. It should be used in conjunction with lentiCas9-Blast (Addgene #52962) or otherwise with cell lines already expressing Cas9. Browse the full kinome gRNA library at http://www.addgene.org/pooled-library/broadgpp-human-kinome/ or visit http://www.broadinstitute.org/rnai/public/ for detailed protocols and information.
How to cite: DGKQ gRNA (BRDN0001162263) was a gift from John Doench & David Root (Addgene plasmid # 77379 ; http://n2t.net/addgene:77379 ; RRID:Addgene_77379)
