[The description below was written by a language model from this plasmid's Addgene catalogue record and pLannotate feature annotations shown in this document.]
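Description:
DGKQ gRNA (BRDN0001162263) is a third-generation lentiviral CRISPR guide plasmid built on the lentiGuide-Puro backbone. It carries a single guide RNA directed against human DGKQ, which encodes diacylglycerol kinase theta, and the guide was designed against the NM_001347.3 reference transcript. The 8.3 kb plasmid is maintained in E. coli through a high-copy ColE1/pUC-type origin and an ampicillin resistance gene. The backbone also retains an f1 origin, lac regulatory remnants, and T7 and T3 promoters. An SV40 poly(A) signal and SV40 origin lie downstream of the 3' LTR.

The viral genome is transcribed from an RSV promoter fused to a truncated HIV-1 5' LTR, which makes packaging Tat-independent. It contains the Ψ packaging signal with a partial gag sequence, the Rev response element for nuclear export of the full-length RNA, and a cPPT/CTS. A ΔU3 self-inactivating 3' LTR disables LTR promoter activity after integration. Two expression units sit between the LTRs. In the first, the human U6 RNA polymerase III promoter drives the DGKQ spacer joined to the Streptococcus pyogenes guide RNA scaffold. In the second, the EF-1α core promoter with its intron A drives puromycin N-acetyltransferase, followed by a WPRE to boost transcript expression. This cassette allows puromycin selection of transduced mammalian cells.

The plasmid does not encode Cas9, so it must be used with a separate Cas9 vector or in cells that already express Cas9. It belongs to a human kinome guide collection and is suited to knocking out DGKQ in human cells.
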