Features (pLannotate 1.2.2; 29 found; start..end, strand, type, name):
     14..80      +  CDS            small t antigen (fragment): SV40 (simian virus 40) small t antigen
    106..317     +  promoter       EF-1α core promoter: core promoter for human elongation factor EF-1α
    318..1256    +  intron         EF-1α intron A: intron upstream of the start codon of human EF-1α
   1278..1877    +  CDS            PuroR (fragment): puromycin N-acetyltransferase; pac from Streptomyces; confers resistance to puromycin
   1893..2481    +  misc_feature   WPRE: woodchuck hepatitis virus posttranscriptional regulatory element
   2532..2551    +  misc_feature   cPPT/CTS (fragment): central polypurine tract and central termination sequence of HIV-1
   2553..2786    +  LTR            3' LTR (ΔU3): self-inactivating 3' long terminal repeat (LTR) from HIV-1
   2864..2985    +  polyA_signal   SV40 poly(A) signal: SV40 polyadenylation signal
   3025..3160    +  rep_origin     SV40 ori: SV40 origin of replication
   3181..3199    -  promoter       T7 promoter: promoter for bacteriophage T7 RNA polymerase
   3207..3362    +  CDS            lacZα (fragment): LacZα fragment of β-galactosidase; lacZ fragment
   3367..3795    +  rep_origin     f1 ori (sequence partly withheld): f1 bacteriophage origin of replication; arrow indicates direction of (+) strand synthesis
   3848..3952    +  promoter       AmpR promoter: bla
   3953..4813    +  CDS            AmpR: β-lactamase; bla; confers resistance to ampicillin, carbenicillin, and related antibiotics
   4984..5572    +  rep_origin     ori: high-copy-number ColE1/pMB1/pBR322/pUC origin of replication
   5755..5847    +  CDS            lacI (fragment): lac repressor; lacI; The lac repressor binds to the lac operator to inhibit transcription in E. coli. This inhibition can be relieved by adding lactose or isopropyl-β-D-thiogalactopyranoside (IPTG).
   5860..5881    +  protein_bind   CAP binding site: CAP binding activates transcription in the presence of cAMP. E. coli catabolite activator protein
   5896..5926    +  promoter       lac promoter: promoter for the E. coli lac operon
   5934..5950    +  protein_bind   lac operator: The lac repressor binds to the lac operator to inhibit transcription in E. coli. This inhibition can be relieved by adding lactose or isopropyl-β-D-thiogalactopyranoside (IPTG). lac repressor encoded by lacI
   5995..6013    +  promoter       T3 promoter: promoter for bacteriophage T3 RNA polymerase
   6041..6267    +  promoter       RSV promoter: Rous sarcoma virus enhancer/promoter
   6268..6448    +  LTR            5' LTR (truncated): truncated 5' long terminal repeat (LTR) from HIV-1
   6495..6620    +  misc_feature   HIV-1 Ψ: packaging signal of human immunodeficiency virus type 1
   6604..6967    +  CDS            HIV-1 gag (fragment): gag protein from human immunodeficiency virus 1; gag
   7113..7346    +  misc_feature   RRE: The Rev response element (RRE) of HIV-1 allows for Rev-dependent mRNA export from the nucleus to the cytoplasm.
   7723..7749    +  CDS            Rev (fragment): human immunodeficiency virus 1 (HIV-1) Rev protein; rev; enhances nuclear export of unspliced and incompletely spliced viral mRNAs
   7753..7993    +  promoter       U6 promoter: RNA polymerase III promoter for human U6 snRNA
   8023..8098    +  misc_RNA       gRNA scaffold: guide RNA scaffold for the Streptococcus pyogenes CRISPR/Cas9 system
   8154..8271    +  misc_feature   cPPT/CTS: central polypurine tract and central termination sequence of HIV-1
>Addgene plasmid #77379 | DGKQ gRNA (BRDN0001162263) | addgene full sequence | sequence record 187648 | Addgene Assembled Sequence
CCCGGGTGCAAAGATGGATAAAGTTTTAAACAGAGAGGAATCTTTGCAGCTAATGGACCTTCTAGGTCTT
GAAAGGAGTGGGAATTGGCTCCGGTGCCCGTCAGTGGGCAGAGCGCACATCGCCCACAGTCCCCGAGAAG
TTGGGGGGAGGGGTCGGCAATTGATCCGGTGCCTAGAGAAGGTGGCGCGGGGTAAACTGGGAAAGTGATG
TCGTGTACTGGCTCCGCCTTTTTCCCGAGGGTGGGGGAGAACCGTATATAAGTGCAGTAGTCGCCGTGAA
CGTTCTTTTTCGCAACGGGTTTGCCGCCAGAACACAGGTAAGTGCCGTGTGTGGTTCCCGCGGGCCTGGC
CTCTTTACGGGTTATGGCCCTTGCGTGCCTTGAATTACTTCCACCTGGCTGCAGTACGTGATTCTTGATC
CCGAGCTTCGGGTTGGAAGTGGGTGGGAGAGTTCGAGGCCTTGCGCTTAAGGAGCCCCTTCGCCTCGTGC
TTGAGTTGAGGCCTGGCCTGGGCGCTGGGGCCGCCGCGTGCGAATCTGGTGGCACCTTCGCGCCTGTCTC
GCTGCTTTCGATAAGTCTCTAGCCATTTAAAATTTTTGATGACCTGCTGCGACGCTTTTTTTCTGGCAAG
ATAGTCTTGTAAATGCGGGCCAAGATCTGCACACTGGTATTTCGGTTTTTGGGGCCGCGGGCGGCGACGG
GGCCCGTGCGTCCCAGCGCACATGTTCGGCGAGGCGGGGCCTGCGAGCGCGGCCACCGAGAATCGGACGG
GGGTAGTCTCAAGCTGGCCGGCCTGCTCTGGTGCCTGGCCTCGCGCCGCCGTGTATCGCCCCGCCCTGGG
CGGCAAGGCTGGCCCGGTCGGCACCAGTTGCGTGAGCGGAAAGATGGCCGCTTCCCGGCCCTGCTGCAGG
GAGCTCAAAATGGAGGACGCGGCGCTCGGGAGAGCGGGCGGGTGAGTCACCCACACAAAGGAAAAGGGCC
TTTCCGTCCTCAGCCGTCGCTTCATGTGACTCCACGGAGTACCGGGCGCCGTCCAGGCACCTCGATTAGT
TCTCGAGCTTTTGGAGTACGTCGTCTTTAGGTTGGGGGGAGGGGTTTTATGCGATGGAGTTTCCCCACAC
TGAGTGGGTGGAGACTGAAGTTAGGCCAGCTTGGCACTTGATGTAATTCTCCTTGGAATTTGCCCTTTTT
GAGTTTGGATCTTGGTTCATTCTCAAGCCTCAGACAGTGGTTCAAAGTTTTTTTCTTCCATTTCAGGTGT
CGTGACGTACGGCCACCATGACCGAGTACAAGCCCACGGTGCGCCTCGCCACCCGCGACGACGTCCCCAG
GGCCGTACGCACCCTCGCCGCCGCGTTCGCCGACTACCCCGCCACGCGCCACACCGTCGATCCGGACCGC
CACATCGAGCGGGTCACCGAGCTGCAAGAACTCTTCCTCACGCGCGTCGGGCTCGACATCGGCAAGGTGT
GGGTCGCGGACGACGGCGCCGCCGTGGCGGTCTGGACCACGCCGGAGAGCGTCGAAGCGGGGGCGGTGTT
CGCCGAGATCGGCCCGCGCATGGCCGAGTTGAGCGGTTCCCGGCTGGCCGCGCAGCAACAGATGGAAGGC
CTCCTGGCGCCGCACCGGCCCAAGGAGCCCGCGTGGTTCCTGGCCACCGTCGGAGTCTCGCCCGACCACC
AGGGCAAGGGTCTGGGCAGCGCCGTCGTGCTCCCCGGAGTGGAGGCGGCCGAGCGCGCCGGGGTGCCCGC
CTTCCTGGAGACCTCCGCGCCCCGCAACCTCCCCTTCTACGAGCGGCTCGGCTTCACCGTCACCGCCGAC
GTCGAGGTGCCCGAAGGACCGCGCACCTGGTGCATGACCCGCAAGCCCGGTGCCTGAACGCGTTAAGTCG
ACAATCAACCTCTGGATTACAAAATTTGTGAAAGATTGACTGGTATTCTTAACTATGTTGCTCCTTTTAC
GCTATGTGGATACGCTGCTTTAATGCCTTTGTATCATGCTATTGCTTCCCGTATGGCTTTCATTTTCTCC
TCCTTGTATAAATCCTGGTTGCTGTCTCTTTATGAGGAGTTGTGGCCCGTTGTCAGGCAACGTGGCGTGG
TGTGCACTGTGTTTGCTGACGCAACCCCCACTGGTTGGGGCATTGCCACCACCTGTCAGCTCCTTTCCGG
GACTTTCGCTTTCCCCCTCCCTATTGCCACGGCGGAACTCATCGCCGCCTGCCTTGCCCGCTGCTGGACA
GGGGCTCGGCTGTTGGGCACTGACAATTCCGTGGTGTTGTCGGGGAAATCATCGTCCTTTCCTTGGCTGC
TCGCCTGTGTTGCCACCTGGATTCTGCGCGGGACGTCCTTCTGCTACGTCCCTTCGGCCCTCAATCCAGC
GGACCTTCCTTCCCGCGGCCTGCTGCCGGCTCTGCGGCCTCTTCCGCGTCTTCGCCTTCGCCCTCAGACG
AGTCGGATCTCCCTTTGGGCCGCCTCCCCGCGTCGACTTTAAGACCAATGACTTACAAGGCAGCTGTAGA
TCTTAGCCACTTTTTAAAAGAAAAGGGGGGACTGGAAGGGCTAATTCACTCCCAACGAAGACAAGATCTG
CTTTTTGCTTGTACTGGGTCTCTCTGGTTAGACCAGATCTGAGCCTGGGAGCTCTCTGGCTAACTAGGGA
ACCCACTGCTTAAGCCTCAATAAAGCTTGCCTTGAGTGCTTCAAGTAGTGTGTGCCCGTCTGTTGTGTGA
CTCTGGTAACTAGAGATCCCTCAGACCCTTTTAGTCAGTGTGGAAAATCTCTAGCAGTACGTATAGTAGT
TCATGTCATCTTATTATTCAGTATTTATAACTTGCAAAGAAATGAATATCAGAGAGTGAGAGGAACTTGT
TTATTGCAGCTTATAATGGTTACAAATAAAGCAATAGCATCACAAATTTCACAAATAAAGCATTTTTTTC
ACTGCATTCTAGTTGTGGTTTGTCCAAACTCATCAATGTATCTTATCATGTCTGGCTCTAGCTATCCCGC
CCCTAACTCCGCCCATCCCGCCCCTAACTCCGCCCAGTTCCGCCCATTCTCCGCCCCATGGCTGACTAAT
TTTTTTTATTTATGCAGAGGCCGAGGCCGCCTCGGCCTCTGAGCTATTCCAGAAGTAGTGAGGAGGCTTT
TTTGGAGGCCTAGGGACGTACCCAATTCGCCCTATAGTGAGTCGTATTACGCGCGCTCACTGGCCGTCGT
TTTACAACGTCGTGACTGGGAAAACCCTGGCGTTACCCAACTTAATCGCCTTGCAGCACATCCCCCTTTC
GCCAGCTGGCGTAATAGCGAAGAGGCCCGCACCGATCGCCCTTCCCAACAGTTGCGCAGCCTGAATGGCG
AATGGG
[124 nt withheld, positions 3367-3490]
C
[91 nt withheld, positions 3492-3582]
A
[49 nt withheld, positions 3584-3632]
CCTTTGACGTTGGAGTCCACGTTCTTT
[37 nt withheld, positions 3660-3696]
ACCCTATCTCGGTCTATTCTTTTGATTTATAAGGGATTTTGCCGATTTCGGCCTATTGGTTAAAAAATGA
GCTGATTTAACAAAAATTTAACGCGAATTTTAACAAAATATTAACGCTTACAATTTAGGTGGCACTTTTC
GGGGAAATGTGCGCGGAACCCCTATTTGTTTATTTTTCTAAATACATTCAAATATGTATCCGCTCATGAG
ACAATAACCCTGATAAATGCTTCAATAATATTGAAAAAGGAAGAGTATGAGTATTCAACATTTCCGTGTC
GCCCTTATTCCCTTTTTTGCGGCATTTTGCCTTCCTGTTTTTGCTCACCCAGAAACGCTGGTGAAAGTAA
AAGATGCTGAAGATCAGTTGGGTGCACGAGTGGGTTACATCGAACTGGATCTCAACAGCGGTAAGATCCT
TGAGAGTTTTCGCCCCGAAGAACGTTTTCCAATGATGAGCACTTTTAAAGTTCTGCTATGTGGCGCGGTA
TTATCCCGTATTGACGCCGGGCAAGAGCAACTCGGTCGCCGCATACACTATTCTCAGAATGACTTGGTTG
AGTACTCACCAGTCACAGAAAAGCATCTTACGGATGGCATGACAGTAAGAGAATTATGCAGTGCTGCCAT
AACCATGAGTGATAACACTGCGGCCAACTTACTTCTGACAACGATCGGAGGACCGAAGGAGCTAACCGCT
TTTTTGCACAACATGGGGGATCATGTAACTCGCCTTGATCGTTGGGAACCGGAGCTGAATGAAGCCATAC
CAAACGACGAGCGTGACACCACGATGCCTGTAGCAATGGCAACAACGTTGCGCAAACTATTAACTGGCGA
ACTACTTACTCTAGCTTCCCGGCAACAATTAATAGACTGGATGGAGGCGGATAAAGTTGCAGGACCACTT
CTGCGCTCGGCCCTTCCGGCTGGCTGGTTTATTGCTGATAAATCTGGAGCCGGTGAGCGTGGGTCTCGCG
GTATCATTGCAGCACTGGGGCCAGATGGTAAGCCCTCCCGTATCGTAGTTATCTACACGACGGGGAGTCA
GGCAACTATGGATGAACGAAATAGACAGATCGCTGAGATAGGTGCCTCACTGATTAAGCATTGGTAACTG
TCAGACCAAGTTTACTCATATATACTTTAGATTGATTTAAAACTTCATTTTTAATTTAAAAGGATCTAGG
TGAAGATCCTTTTTGATAATCTCATGACCAAAATCCCTTAACGTGAGTTTTCGTTCCACTGAGCGTCAGA
CCCCGTAGAAAAGATCAAAGGATCTTCTTGAGATCCTTTTTTTCTGCGCGTAATCTGCTGCTTGCAAACA
AAAAAACCACCGCTACCAGCGGTGGTTTGTTTGCCGGATCAAGAGCTACCAACTCTTTTTCCGAAGGTAA
CTGGCTTCAGCAGAGCGCAGATACCAAATACTGTTCTTCTAGTGTAGCCGTAGTTAGGCCACCACTTCAA
GAACTCTGTAGCACCGCCTACATACCTCGCTCTGCTAATCCTGTTACCAGTGGCTGCTGCCAGTGGCGAT
AAGTCGTGTCTTACCGGGTTGGACTCAAGACGATAGTTACCGGATAAGGCGCAGCGGTCGGGCTGAACGG
GGGGTTCGTGCACACAGCCCAGCTTGGAGCGAACGACCTACACCGAACTGAGATACCTACAGCGTGAGCT
ATGAGAAAGCGCCACGCTTCCCGAAGGGAGAAAGGCGGACAGGTATCCGGTAAGCGGCAGGGTCGGAACA
GGAGAGCGCACGAGGGAGCTTCCAGGGGGAAACGCCTGGTATCTTTATAGTCCTGTCGGGTTTCGCCACC
TCTGACTTGAGCGTCGATTTTTGTGATGCTCGTCAGGGGGGCGGAGCCTATGGAAAAACGCCAGCAACGC
GGCCTTTTTACGGTTCCTGGCCTTTTGCTGGCCTTTTGCTCACATGTTCTTTCCTGCGTTATCCCCTGAT
TCTGTGGATAACCGTATTACCGCCTTTGAGTGAGCTGATACCGCTCGCCGCAGCCGAACGACCGAGCGCA
GCGAGTCAGTGAGCGAGGAAGCGGAAGAGCGCCCAATACGCAAACCGCCTCTCCCCGCGCGTTGGCCGAT
TCATTAATGCAGCTGGCACGACAGGTTTCCCGACTGGAAAGCGGGCAGTGAGCGCAACGCAATTAATGTG
AGTTAGCTCACTCATTAGGCACCCCAGGCTTTACACTTTATGCTTCCGGCTCGTATGTTGTGTGGAATTG
TGAGCGGATAACAATTTCACACAGGAAACAGCTATGACCATGATTACGCCAAGCGCGCAATTAACCCTCA
CTAAAGGGAACAAAAGCTGGAGCTGCAAGCTTAATGTAGTCTTATGCAATACTCTTGTAGTCTTGCAACA
TGGTAACGATGAGTTAGCAACATGCCTTACAAGGAGAGAAAAAGCACCGTGCATGCCGATTGGTGGAAGT
AAGGTGGTACGATCGTGCCTTATTAGGAAGGCAACAGACGGGTCTGACATGGATTGGACGAACCACTGAA
TTGCCGCATTGCAGAGATATTGTATTTAAGTGCCTAGCTCGATACATAAACGGGTCTCTCTGGTTAGACC
AGATCTGAGCCTGGGAGCTCTCTGGCTAACTAGGGAACCCACTGCTTAAGCCTCAATAAAGCTTGCCTTG
AGTGCTTCAAGTAGTGTGTGCCCGTCTGTTGTGTGACTCTGGTAACTAGAGATCCCTCAGACCCTTTTAG
TCAGTGTGGAAAATCTCTAGCAGTGGCGCCCGAACAGGGACTTGAAAGCGAAAGGGAAACCAGAGGAGCT
CTCTCGACGCAGGACTCGGCTTGCTGAAGCGCGCACGGCAAGAGGCGAGGGGCGGCGACTGGTGAGTACG
CCAAAAATTTTGACTAGCGGAGGCTAGAAGGAGAGAGATGGGTGCGAGAGCGTCAGTATTAAGCGGGGGA
GAATTAGATCGCGATGGGAAAAAATTCGGTTAAGGCCAGGGGGAAAGAAAAAATATAAATTAAAACATAT
AGTATGGGCAAGCAGGGAGCTAGAACGATTCGCAGTTAATCCTGGCCTGTTAGAAACATCAGAAGGCTGT
AGACAAATACTGGGACAGCTACAACCATCCCTTCAGACAGGATCAGAAGAACTTAGATCATTATATAATA
CAGTAGCAACCCTCTATTGTGTGCATCAAAGGATAGAGATAAAAGACACCAAGGAAGCTTTAGACAAGAT
AGAGGAAGAGCAAAACAAAAGTAAGACCACCGCACAGCAAGCGGCCGCTGATCTTCAGACCTGGAGGAGG
AGATATGAGGGACAATTGGAGAAGTGAATTATATAAATATAAAGTAGTAAAAATTGAACCATTAGGAGTA
GCACCCACCAAGGCAAAGAGAAGAGTGGTGCAGAGAGAAAAAAGAGCAGTGGGAATAGGAGCTTTGTTCC
TTGGGTTCTTGGGAGCAGCAGGAAGCACTATGGGCGCAGCGTCAATGACGCTGACGGTACAGGCCAGACA
ATTATTGTCTGGTATAGTGCAGCAGCAGAACAATTTGCTGAGGGCTATTGAGGCGCAACAGCATCTGTTG
CAACTCACAGTCTGGGGCATCAAGCAGCTCCAGGCAAGAATCCTGGCTGTGGAAAGATACCTAAAGGATC
AACAGCTCCTGGGGATTTGGGGTTGCTCTGGAAAACTCATTTGCACCACTGCTGTGCCTTGGAATGCTAG
TTGGAGTAATAAATCTCTGGAACAGATTTGGAATCACACGACCTGGATGGAGTGGGACAGAGAAATTAAC
AATTACACAAGCTTAATACACTCCTTAATTGAAGAATCGCAAAACCAGCAAGAAAAGAATGAACAAGAAT
TATTGGAATTAGATAAATGGGCAAGTTTGTGGAATTGGTTTAACATAACAAATTGGCTGTGGTATATAAA
ATTATTCATAATGATAGTAGGAGGCTTGGTAGGTTTAAGAATAGTTTTTGCTGTACTTTCTATAGTGAAT
AGAGTTAGGCAGGGATATTCACCATTATCGTTTCAGACCCACCTCCCAACCCCGAGGGGACCCAGAGAGG
GCCTATTTCCCATGATTCCTTCATATTTGCATATACGATACAAGGCTGTTAGAGAGATAATTAGAATTAA
TTTGACTGTAAACACAAAGATATTAGTACAAAATACGTGACGTAGAAAGTAATAATTTCTTGGGTAGTTT
GCAGTTTTAAAATTATGTTTTAAAATGGACTATCATATGCTTACCGTAACTTGAAAGTATTTCGATTTCT
TGGCTTTATATATCTTGTGGAAAGGACGAAACACCGGGACGTTGCCTGCTTTGCGGGTTTTAGAGCTAGA
AATAGCAAGTTAAAATAAGGCTAGTCCGTTATCAACTTGAAAAAGTGGCACCGAGTCGGTGCTTTTTTAA
GCTTGGCGTAACTAGATCTTGAGACAAATGGCAGTATTCATCCACAATTTTAAAAGAAAAGGGGGGATTG
GGGGGTACAGTGCAGGGGAAAGAATAGTAGACATAATAGCAACAGACATACAAACTAAAGAATTACAAAA
ACAAATTACAAAAATTCAAAATTTTCGGGTTTATTACAGGGACAGCAGAGATCCACTTTGGCGCCGGCTC
GAGGGGG
