>Addgene plasmid #77379 | DGKQ gRNA (BRDN0001162263) | depositor partial sequence | sequence record 144839 | Target Sequence
GGACGTTGCCTGCTTTGCGG
