>Addgene plasmid #77379 | DGKQ gRNA (BRDN0001162263) | addgene partial sequence | sequence record 187647 | hU6-F
TAGAAAGTAATAATTTCTTGGGTAGTTTGCAGTTTTAAAATTATGTTTTAAAATGGACTATCATATGCTT
ACCGTAACTTGAAAGTATTTCGATTTCTTGGCTTTATATATCTTGTGGAAAGGACGAAACACCGGGACGT
TGCCTGCTTTGCGGGTTTTAGAGCTAGAAATAGCAAGTTAAAATAAGGCTAGTCCGTTATCAACTTGAAA
AAGTGGCACCGAGTCGGTGCTTTTTTAAGCTTGGCGTAACTAGATCTTGAGACAAATGGCAGTATTCATC
CACAATTTTAAAAGAAAAGGGGGGATTGGGGGGTACAGTGCAGGGGAAAGAATAGTAGACATAATAGCAA
CAGACATACAAACTAAAGAATTACAAAAACAAATTACAAAAATTCAAAATTTTCGGGTTTATTACAGGGA
CAGCAGAGATCCACTTTGGCGCCGGCTCGAGGGGGCCCGGGTGCAAAGATGGATAAAGTTTTAAACAGAG
AGGAATCTTTGCAGCTAATGGACCTTCTAGGTCTTGAAAGGAGTGGGAATTGGCTCCGGTGCCCGTCAGT
GGGCAGAGCG
